Addgene plasmid #19092: AF0837(1-127)
Depositing lab: SeWon Suh. Depositing organization: Seoul National University. Publication: Structural and functional insights into dom34, a key component of no-go mRNA decay. Lee HH, Kim YS, Kim KH, Heo I, Kim SK, Kim O, Kim HK, Yoon JY, Kim HS, Kim do J, Lee SJ, Yoon HJ, Kim SJ, Lee BG, Song HK, Kim VN, Park CM, Suh SW. Mol Cell. 2007 Sep 21. 27(6):938-50. 10.1016/j.molcel.2007.07.019 PubMed 17889667.
Backbone
  Vector backbone: pET21a(+)
  Backbone size w/o insert (bp): 5443
  Vector type: Bacterial Expression
Growth in bacteria
  Bacterial resistance: Ampicillin, 100 μg/mL
  Growth temperature: 37°C
  Growth strain: DH5alpha
  Copy number: High Copy
Gene/Insert
  Gene/Insert name: Cell division protein pelota (alt name: Archaeoglobus fulgidus)
  Species: Archaeoglobus fulgidus
  Insert size (bp): 381
  Entrez Gene: DOM34 (a.k.a. YNL001W)
  Tag / fusion protein: C tag (C terminal on insert)
  Cloning method: Restriction Enzyme; 5′ cloning site NdeI (not destroyed); 3′ cloning site XhoI (not destroyed)
  Sequencing primers: 5′ t7
Terms and licenses: Academic/Nonprofit Terms; Industry Terms: Not Available to Industry
How to cite: AF0837(1-127) was a gift from SeWon Suh (Addgene plasmid # 19092 ; http://n2t.net/addgene:19092 ; RRID:Addgene_19092)
