[The description below was written by a language model from this plasmid's Addgene catalogue record.]
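Description:
AF0837(1-127) is a bacterial expression plasmid built on the pET21a(+) backbone (5443 bp without insert) that carries a 381 bp fragment from the archaeon Archaeoglobus fulgidus. The insert is recorded as cell division protein pelota, and the construct name indicates that it encodes residues 1-127 of the AF0837 gene product, consistent with the insert length, so this is an N-terminal fragment rather than the full-length protein. The fragment was cloned by restriction digestion between NdeI at the 5′ end and XhoI at the 3′ end, with both sites preserved. The record lists a C-terminal tag on the insert but does not name it; NdeI/XhoI cloning into pET21a(+) normally places the coding sequence in frame with the vector's C-terminal hexahistidine tag, which is the likely identity. The plasmid confers ampicillin resistance, is listed as high copy, and is propagated in DH5alpha.

No feature table accompanies the entry, so regulatory elements are not itemised. As a pET-series vector, pET21a(+) generally drives expression from a T7 promoter under lac operator control, requiring a host that supplies T7 RNA polymerase for protein production, and the listed T7 sequencing primer fits this arrangement. The linked Entrez gene is yeast DOM34, the eukaryotic counterpart of pelota, and the associated publication concerns structural and functional analysis of Dom34 as a component of no-go mRNA decay. The construct is therefore suited to recombinant overproduction and purification of the isolated N-terminal region of the archaeal pelota protein for structural or biochemical study.
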