>Addgene plasmid #19092 | AF0837(1-127) | addgene partial sequence | sequence record 24440 | T7 5'-TAATACGACTCACTATAGGG-3'
AAGAAGGAGATATACATATGCAGATTGTTCCCGTTTAACCTGAGGGATAACGAGGGTGAGATAAAGCTAA
TCCCCGAAACGCTCGACGACCTCTGGCATCTCCGCTTCATAATCGAGAAGGGAGATGTGGTTTTCGCAAC
TACGAAAAGGGCGAGCCAGAGCAGCGACAAGCTGAGGAGCGATAAGGAGATGGTCACGGTGAGGCTCGGC
ATCGAGGTGGAGAAGGTGGAGTTTCACAGGTTCGCCAACCGTCTCAGGGTTTCTGGGAAGATAGTTGCCG
GGATTGAGGAGTCCGGATACCACACTCTGAATATCACTGTGGGCAAGGAGCTGAGCATAATTAAAAAGTG
GAAGCCAGAGCAGCTTGAAAGACTGAGGAGGGCCGTTGAGGATTCCAACCTCGAGCACCACCACCACCAC
CACTGAGATCCGGCTGCTAACAAAGCCCGAAAGGAAGCTGAGTTGGCTGCTGCCACCGCTGAGCAATAAC
TAGCATAACCCCTTGGGGCCTCTAAACGGGTCTTGAGGGGTTTTTTGCTGAAGNGNGATTNTTTCTNCCN
NTATNGGCCGAATGGCACGCGCCCTGTNGCGNCGCNTTAANCGCGNCGGGTGTGGTGGNTTCNTGCAGCG
TTGACCGTTACATCGGCNAGCGCCCTACGCCCGCTCCTTTCGCTTTCTTCCCTTCCTTTCTCGCCACGTT
CCCGGCTTTCCCCGTCAGCTCTAATCGGGGCTCCCTTAGGTTCNATTTAGTNTTNCGCNCTCACCCAAAA
CTNTAGGGATGTCCNATGGCNCCCCTGAAACGTTTCNCTTGNNTGACCNGTTTAATGACTTTCATGAACT
CCCT
